>Addgene plasmid #186409 | pDEST-pSP172BSSPE-R3-ccdB/CmR-R5::RfA-venus | addgene full sequence | sequence record 369047 | Addgene Partial NGS Result
CGAGGTCGACGGTATCGATAAGCTTGATGGGGACAAGTTTGTATAATAAAGTTGAACGAGAAACGTAAAA
TGATATAAATATCAATATATTAAATTAGATTTTGCATAAAAAACAGACTACATAATACTGTAAAACACAA
CATATCCAGTCACTATGAATCAACTACTTAGATGGTATTAGTGACCTGTAGTCGACCGACAGCCTTCCAA
ATGTTCTTCGGGTGATGCTGCCAACTTAGTCGACCGACAGCCTTCCAAATGTTCTTCTCAAACGGAATCG
TCGTATCCAGCCTACTCGCTATTGTCCTCAATGCCGTATTAAATCATAAAAAGAAATAAGAAAAAGAGGT
GCGAGCCTCTTTTTTGTGTGACAAAATAAAAACATCTACCTATTCATATACGCTAGTGTCATAGTCCTGA
AAATCATCTGCATCAAGAACAATTTCACAACTCTTATACTTTTCTCTTACAAGTCGTTCGGCTTCATCTG
GATTTTCAGCCTCTATACTTACTAAACGTGATAAAGTTTCTGTAATTTCTACTGTATCGACCTGCAGACT
GGCTGTGTATAAGGGAGCCTGACATTTATATTCCCCAGAACATCAGGTTAATGGCGTTTTTGATGTCATT
TTCGCGGTGGCTGAGATCAGCCACTTCTTCCCCGATAACGGAGACCGGCACACTGGCCATATCGGTGGTC
ATCATGCGCCAGCTTTCATCCCCGATATGCACCACCGGGTAAAGTTCACGGGAGACTTTATCTGACAGCA
GACGTGCACTGGCCAGGGGGATCACCATCCGTCGCCCGGGCGTGTCAATAATATCACTCTGTACATCCAC
AAACAGACGATAACGGCTCTCTCTTTTATAGGTGTAAACCTTAAACTGCATTTCACCAGCCCCTGTTCTC
GTCAGCAAAAGAGCCGTTCATTTCAATAAACCGGGCGACCTCAGCCATCCCTTCCTGATTTTCCGCTTTC
CAGCGTTCGGCACGCAGACGACGGGCTTCATTCTGCATGGTTGTGCTTACCAGACCGGAGATATTGACAT
CATATATGCCTTGAGCAACTGATAGCTGTCGCTGTCAACTGTCACTGTAATACGCTGCTTCATAGCATAC
CTCTTTTTGACATACTTCGGGTATACATATCAGTATATATTCTTATACCGCAAAAATCAGCGCGCAAATA
CGCATACTGTTATCTGGCTTTTAGTAAGCCGGATCCACGCGNNNTTTACGCCCCGCCCTGCCACTCATCG
CAGTACTGTTGTAATTCATTAAGCATTCTGCCGACATGGAAGCCATCACAAACGGCATGATGAACCTGAA
TCGCCAGCGGCATCAGCACCTTGTCGCCTTGCGTATAATATTTGCCCATGGTGAAAACGGGGGCGAAGAA
GTTGTCCATATTGGCCACGTTTAAATCAAAACTGGTGAAACTCACCCAGGGATTGGCTGAGACGAAAAAC
ATATTCTCAATAAACCCTTTAGGGAAATAGGCCAGGTTTTCACCGTAACACGCCACATCTTGCGAATATA
TGTGTAGAAACTGCCGGAAATCGTCGTGGTATTCACTCCAGAGCGATGAAAACGTTTCAGTTTGCTCATG
GAAAACGGTGTAACAAGGGTGAACACTATCCCATATCACCAGCTCACCGTCTTTCATTGCCATACGGAAT
TCCGGATGAGCATTCATCAGGCGGGCAAGAATGTGAATAAAGGCCGGATAAAACTTGTGCTTATTTTTCT
TTACGGTCTTTAAAAAGGCCGTAATATCCAGCTGAACGGTCTGGTTATAGGTACATTGAGCAACTGACTG
AAATGCCTCAAAATGTTCTTTACGATGCCATTGGGATATATCAACGGTGGTATATCCAGTGATTTTTTTC
TCCATTTTAGCTTCCTTAGCTCCTGAAAATCTCGATAACTCAAAAAATACGCCCGGTAGTGATCTTATTT
CATTATGGTGAAAGTTGGAACCTCTTACGTGCCGATCAACGTCTCATTTTCGCCAAAAGTTGGCCCAGGG
CTTCCCGGTATCAACAGGGACACCAGGATTTATTTATTCTGCGAAGTGATCTTCCGTCACAGGTATTTAT
TCGGCGCAAAGTGCGTCGGGTGATGCTGCCAACTTAGTCGACTACAGGTCACTAATACCATCTAAGTAGT
TGATTCATAGTGACTGGATATGTTGTGTTTTACAGTATTATGTAGTCTGTTTTTTATGCAAAATCTAATT
TAATATATTGATATTTATATCATTTTACGTTTCTCGTTCAACTTTTGTATACAAAGTGGTCCCCATCGAA
TTCCTGCAGCCCGGGGGATCCACTAGTTCTAGAGGATCCATTTAAATAGGCCTTTGTTTATCACAAGTTT
GTACAAAAAAGCTGAACGAGAAACGTAAAATGATATAAATATCAATATATTAAATTAGATTTTGCATAAA
AAACAGACTACATAATACTGTAAAACACAACATATCCAGTCACTATGGCGGCCGCATTAGGCACCCCAGG
CTTTACACTTTATGCTTCCGGCTCGTATAATGTGTGGATTTTGAGTTAGGATCCGTCGAGATTTTCAGGA
GCTAAGGAAGCTAAAATGGAGAAAAAAATCACTGGATATACCACCGTTGATATATCCCAATGGCATCGTA
AAGAACATTTTGAGGCATTTCAGTCAGTTGCTCAATGTACCTATAACCAGACCGTTCAGCTGGATATTAC
GGCCTTTTTAAAGACCGTAAAGAAAAATAAGCACAAGTTTTATCCGGCCTTTATTCACATTCTTGCCCGC
CTGATGAATGCTCATCCGGAATTCCGTATGGCAATGAAAGACGGTGAGCTGGTGATATGGGATAGTGTTC
ACCCTTGTTACACCGTTTTCCATGAGCAAACTGAAACGTTTTCATCGCTCTGGAGTGAATACCACGACGA
TTTCCGGCAGTTTCTACACATATATTCGCAAGATGTGGCGTGTTACGGTGAAAACCTGGCCTATTTCCCT
AAAGGGTTTATTGAGAATATGTTTTTCGTCTCAGCCAATCCCTGGGTGAGTTTCACCAGTTTTGATTTAA
ACGTGGCCAATATGGACAACTTCTTCGCCCCCGTTTTCACCATGGGCAAATATTATACGCAAGGCGACAA
GGTGCTGATGCCGCTGGCGATTCAGGTTCATCATGCCGTTTGTGATGGCTTCCATGTCGGCAGAATGCTT
AATGAATTACAACAGTACTGCGATGAGTGGCAGGGCGGGGCGTAAACGCGTGGATCCGGCTTACTAAAAG
CCAGATAACAGTATGCGTATTTGCGCGCTGATTTTTGCGGTATAAGAATATATACTGATATGTATACCCG
AAGTATGTCAAAAAGAGGTATGCTATGAAGCAGCGTATTACAGTGACAGTTGACAGCGACAGCTATCAGT
TGCTCAAGGCATATATGATGTCAATATCTCCGGTCTGGTAAGCACAACCATGCAGAATGAAGCCCGTCGT
CTGCGTGCCGAACGCTGGAAAGCGGAAAATCAGGAAGGGATGGCTGAGGTCGCCCGGTTTATTGAAATGA
ACGGCTCTTTTGCTGACGAGAACAGGGGCTGGTGAAATGCAGTTTAAGGTTTACACCTATAAAAGAGAGA
GCCGTTATCGTCTGTTTGTGGATGTACAGAGTGATATTATTGACACGCCCGGGCGACGGATGGTGATCCC
CCTGGCCAGTGCACGTCTGCTGTCAGATAAAGTCTCCCGTGAACTTTACCCGGTGGTGCATATCGGGGAT
GAAAGCTGGCGCATGATGACCACCGATATGGCCAGTGTGCCGGTCTCCGTTATCGGGGAAGAAGTGGCTG
ATCTCAGCCACCGCGAAAATGACATCAAAAACGCCATTAACCTGATGTTCTGGGGAATATAAATGTCAGG
CTCCCTTATACACAGCCAGTCTGCAGGTCGACCATAGTGACTGGATATGTTGTGTTTTACAGTATTATGT
AGTCTGTTTTTTATGCAAAATCTAATTTAATATATTGATATTTATATCATTTTACGTTTCTCGTTCAGCT
TTCTTGTACAAAGTGGTGATAAACTTAGATATGGTGAGCAAGGGCGAGGAGCTGTTCACCGGGGTGGTGC
CCATCCTGGTCGAGCTGGACGGCGACGTAAACGGCCACAAGTTCAGCGTGTCCGGCGAGGGCGAGGGCGA
TGCCACCTACGGCAAGCTGACCCTGAAGCTGATCTGCACCACCGGCAAGCTGCCCGTGCCCTGGCCCACC
CTCGTGACCACCCTGGGCTACGGCCTGCAGTGCTTCGCCCGCTACCCCGACCACATGAAGCAGCACGACT
TCTTCAAGTCCGCCATGCCCGAAGGCTACGTCCAGGAGCGCACCATCTTCTTCAAGGACGACGGCAACTA
CAAGACCCGCGCCGAGGTGAAGTTCGAGGGCGACACCCTGGTGAACCGCATCGAGCTGAAGGGCATCGAC
TTCAAGGAGGACGGCAACATCCTGGGGCACAAGCTGGAGTACAACTACAACAGCCACAACGTCTATATCA
CCGCCGACAAGCAGAAGAACGGCATCAAGGCCAACTTCAAGATCCGCCACAACATCGAGGACGGCGGCGT
GCAGCTCGCCGACCACTACCAGCAGAACACCCCCATCGGCGACGGCCCCGTGCTGCTGCCCGACAACCAC
TACCTGAGCTACCAGTCCGCCCTGAGCAAAGACCCCAACGAGAAGCGCGATCACATGGTCCTGCTGGAGT
TCGTGACCGCCGCCGGGATCACTCATCGGAATTCCAGCTGAGCGCCGGTCGCTACCATTACCAGTTGGTC
TGGTGTCAAAAATAATAATAACCGGGCAGGCCATGTCTGCCCGTATTTCGCGTAAGGAAATCCATTATGT
ACTATTTAAAAAACACAAACTTTTGGATGTTCGGTTTATTCTTTTTCTTTTACTTTTTTATCATGGGAGC
CTACTTCCCGTTTTTCCCGATTTGGCTACATGACATCAACCATATCAGCAAAAGTGATACGGGTATTATT
TTTGCCGCTATTTCTCTGTTCTCGCTATTATTCCAACCGCTGTTTGGTCTGCTTTCTGACAAACTCGGAA
CTTGTTTATTGCAGCTTATAATGGTTACAAATAAAGCAATAGCATCACAAATTTCACAAATAAAGCATTT
TTTTCACTGCATTCTAGTTGTGGTTTGTCCAAACTCATCAATGTATCTTATCATGTCTGGATCGACAAAG
TCAAAGCGGCCATCAGATCTGCCGGTCTCCCTATAGTGAGTCGTATTAATTTCGATAAGCCAGGTTAACC
TGCATTAATGAATCGGCCAACGCGCGGGGAGAGGCGGTTTGCGTATTGGGCGCTCTTCCGCTTCCTCGCT
CACTGACTCGCTGCGCTCGGTCGTTCGGCTGCGGCGAGCGGTATCAGCTCACTCAAAGGCGGTAATACGG
TTATCCACAGAATCAGGGGATAACGCAGGAAAGAACATGTGAGCAAAAGGCCAGCAAAAGGCCAGGAACC
GTAAAAAGGCCGCGTTGCTGGCGTTTTTCCATAGGCTCCGCCCCCCTGACGAGCATCACAAAAATCGACG
CTCAAGTCAGAGGTGGCGAAACCCGACAGGACTATAAAGATACCAGGCGTTTCCCCCTGGAAGCTCCCTC
GTGCGCTCTCCTGTTCCGACCCTGCCGCTTACCGGATACCTGTCCGCCTTTCTCCCTTCGGGAAGCGTGG
CGCTTTCTCATAGCTCACGCTGTAGGTATCTCAGTTCGGTGTAGGTCGTTCGCTCCAAGCTGGGCTGTGT
GCACGAACCCCCCGTTCAGCCCGACCGCTGCGCCTTATCCGGTAACTATCGTCTTGAGTCCAACCCGGTA
AGACACGACTTATCGCCACTGGCAGCAGCCACTGGTAACAGGATTAGCAGAGCGAGGTATGTAGGCGGTG
CTACAGAGTTCTTGAAGTGGTGGCCTAACTACGGCTACACTAGAAGAACAGTATTTGGTATCTGCGCTCT
GCTGAAGCCAGTTACCTTCGGAAAAAGAGTTGGTAGCTCTTGATCCGGCAAACAAACCACCGCTGGTAGC
GGTGGTTTTTTTGTTTGCAAGCAGCAGATTACGCGCAGAAAAAAAGGATCTCAAGAAGATCCTTTGATCT
TTTCTACGGGGTCTGACGCTCAGTGGAACGAAAACTCACGTTAAGGGATTTTGGTCATGAGATTATCAAA
AAGGATCTTCACCTAGATCCTTTTAAATTAAAAATGAAGTTTTAAATCAATCTAAAGTATATATGAGTAA
ACTTGGTCTGACAGTTACCAATGCTTAATCAGTGAGGCACCTATCTCAGCGATCTGTCTATTTCGTTCAT
CCATAGTTGCCTGACTCCCCGTCGTGTAGATAACTACGATACGGGAGGGCTTACCATCTGGCCCCAGTGC
TGCAATGATACCGCGAGACCCACGCTCACCGGCTCCAGATTTATCAGCAATAAACCAGCCAGCCGGAAGG
GCCGAGCGCAGAAGTGGTCCTGCAACTTTATCCGCCTCCATCCAGTCTATTAATTGTTGCCGGGAAGCTA
GAGTAAGTAGTTCGCCAGTTAATAGTTTGCGCAACGTTGTTGCCATTGCTACAGGCATCGTGGTGTCACG
CTCGTCGTTTGGTATGGCTTCATTCAGCTCCGGTTCCCAACGATCAAGGCGAGTTACATGATCCCCCATG
TTGTGCAAAAAAGCGGTTAGCTCCTTCGGTCCTCCGATCGTTGTCAGAAGTAAGTTGGCCGCAGTGTTAT
CACTCATGGTTATGGCAGCACTGCATAATTCTCTTACTGTCATGCCATCCGTAAGATGCTTTTCTGTGAC
TGGTGAGTACTCAACCAAGTCATTCTGAGAATAGTGTATGCGGCGACCGAGTTGCTCTTGCCCGGCGTCA
ATACGGGATAATACCGCGCCACATAGCAGAACTTTAAAAGTGCTCATCATTGGAAAACGTTCTTCGGGGC
GAAAACTCTCAAGGATCTTACCGCTGTTGAGATCCAGTTCGATGTAACCCACTCGTGCACCCAACTGATC
TTCAGCATCTTTTACTTTCACCAGCGTTTCTGGGTGAGCAAAAACAGGAAGGCAAAATGCCGCAAAAAAG
GGAATAAGGGCGACACGGAAATGTTGAATACTCATACTCTTCCTTTTTCAATATTATTGAAGCATTTATC
AGGGTTATTGTCTCATGAGCGGATACATATTTGAATGTATTTAGAAAAATAAACAAATAGGGGTTCCGCG
CACATTTCCCCGAAAAGTGCCACCTGACGTCTAAGAAACCATTATTATCATGACATTAACCTATAAAAAT
AGGCGTATCACGAGGCCCTTTCGTCTCGCGCGTTTCGGTGATGACGGTGAAAACCTCTGACACATGCAGC
TCCCGGAGACGGTCACAGCTTGTCTGTAAGCGGATGCCGGGAGCAGACAAGCCCGTCAGGGCGCGTCAGC
GGGTGTTGGCGGGTGTCGGGGCTGGCTTAACTATGCGGCATCAGAGCAGATTGTACTGAGAGTGCACCAT
ATGGACATATTGTCGTTAGAACGCGGCTACAATTAATACATAACCTTATGTATCATACACATACGATTTA
GGTGACACTATAGAACT
Features (pLannotate 1.2.2; 27 found; start..end, strand, type, name):
     33..157     +  protein_bind   attR1: mutant version of attR; recombination site for the Gateway® LR reaction LR Clonase™
    393..545     -  CDS            dpnD (fragment): DPND_STRPN - Protein predicted: Swiss-Prot protein existence level 4. From Streptococcus pneumoniae serotype 4 (strain ATCC BAA-334 / TIGR4).
    589..891     -  CDS            ccdB: CCDB_ECOLI - Also known as G, letB, letD. Experimental evidence at protein level: Swiss-Prot protein existence level 1. Toxic component of a type II toxin-antitoxin (TA) system, functioning in plasmid maintainence. Responsible for the post- segregational killing (PSK) of plasmid-free cells, also referred to as a plasmid addiction system. Half-life of over 2 hours. Cell killing by CcdB is accompanied by filamentation, defects in chromosome and plasmid segregation, defects in cell division, formation of anucleate cells, decreased DNA synthesis and plasmid loss. Interferes with the activity of DN
    896..1054    -  CDS            ccdA (fragment): CCDA_ECO57 - Also known as H, letA. Experimental evidence at protein level: Swiss-Prot protein existence level 1. Antitoxin component of a type II toxin-antitoxin (TA) system which inhibits the post-segregational killing (PSK) of plasmid-free cells, also referred to as a plasmid addiction system. Binds to and blocks the activity of CcdB; will also remove bound CcdB protein from the CcdB-GyrA complex by forming a CcdA-CcdB complex, a process termed rejuvenation. Functions as a transcriptional corepressor for the ccdAB operon, repression also requires CcdB (By similarity). From Escherichia coli
   1236..1895    -  CDS            CmR: chloramphenicol acetyltransferase; cat; confers resistance to chloramphenicol
   1896..1998    -  promoter       cat promoter: promoter of the E. coli cat gene encoding chloramphenicol acetyltransferase
   2176..2300    -  protein_bind   attR2: mutant version of attR; recombination site for the Gateway® LR reaction LR Clonase™
   2305..2344    -  misc_feature   MCS (fragment): pBluescript multiple cloning site
   2373..2497    +  protein_bind   attR1: mutant version of attR; recombination site for the Gateway® LR reaction LR Clonase™
   2522..2552    +  promoter       lac UV5 promoter: E. coli lac promoter with an "up" mutation
   2576..2605    +  promoter       cat promoter (fragment): promoter of the E. coli cat gene encoding chloramphenicol acetyltransferase
   2606..3265    +  CDS            CmR: chloramphenicol acetyltransferase; cat; confers resistance to chloramphenicol
   3444..3602    +  CDS            ccdA (fragment): CCDA_ECO57 - Also known as H, letA. Experimental evidence at protein level: Swiss-Prot protein existence level 1. Antitoxin component of a type II toxin-antitoxin (TA) system which inhibits the post-segregational killing (PSK) of plasmid-free cells, also referred to as a plasmid addiction system. Binds to and blocks the activity of CcdB; will also remove bound CcdB protein from the CcdB-GyrA complex by forming a CcdA-CcdB complex, a process termed rejuvenation. Functions as a transcriptional corepressor for the ccdAB operon, repression also requires CcdB (By similarity). From Escherichia coli
   3607..3909    +  CDS            ccdB: CCDB_ECOLI - Also known as G, letB, letD. Experimental evidence at protein level: Swiss-Prot protein existence level 1. Toxic component of a type II toxin-antitoxin (TA) system, functioning in plasmid maintainence. Responsible for the post- segregational killing (PSK) of plasmid-free cells, also referred to as a plasmid addiction system. Half-life of over 2 hours. Cell killing by CcdB is accompanied by filamentation, defects in chromosome and plasmid segregation, defects in cell division, formation of anucleate cells, decreased DNA synthesis and plasmid loss. Interferes with the activity of DN
   3953..4077    -  protein_bind   attR2: mutant version of attR; recombination site for the Gateway® LR reaction LR Clonase™
   4091..4783    +  CDS            Venus: Venus is a basic (constitutively fluorescent) yellow fluorescent protein published in 2002, derived from Aequorea victoria. It is reported to be a rapidly-maturing weak dimer with moderate acid sensitivity.
   4897..5109    +  CDS            lacY (fragment): LACY_ECOLI - Experimental evidence at protein level: Swiss-Prot protein existence level 1. Responsible for transport of beta-galactosides into the cell, with the concomitant import of a proton (symport system). Can transport lactose, melibiose, lactulose or the analog methyl-1-thio-beta,D- galactopyranoside (TMG), but not sucrose or fructose (PubMed:1848449, PubMed:18177889, PubMed:22106930). The substrate specificity is directed toward the galactopyranosyl moiety of the substrate (PubMed:22106930). From Escherichia coli (strain K12).
   5109..5243    +  polyA_signal   SV40 poly(A) signal: SV40 polyadenylation signal
   5280..5298    -  promoter       T7 promoter: promoter for bacteriophage T7 RNA polymerase
   5320..5373    -  CDS            lacI (fragment): lac repressor; lacI; The lac repressor binds to the lac operator to inhibit transcription in E. coli. This inhibition can be relieved by adding lactose or isopropyl-β-D-thiogalactopyranoside (IPTG).
   5556..6144    -  rep_origin     ori: high-copy-number ColE1/pMB1/pBR322/pUC origin of replication
   6315..7175    -  CDS            AmpR: β-lactamase; bla; confers resistance to ampicillin, carbenicillin, and related antibiotics
   7176..7280    -  promoter       AmpR promoter: bla
   7375..7410    +  CDS            rop (fragment): Rop protein, which maintains plasmids at low copy number; rop
   7512..7563    +  misc_feature   bom (fragment): basis of mobility region from pBR322
   7626..7644    +  promoter       SP6 promoter: promoter for bacteriophage SP6 RNA polymerase
   7646..28      -  misc_feature   MCS (fragment) (across the origin): pBluescript multiple cloning site
