[The description below was written by a language model from this plasmid's Addgene catalogue record and pLannotate feature annotations shown in this document.]
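Description:
pDEST-pSP172BSSPE-R3-ccdB/CmR-R5::RfA-venus is an empty multisite Gateway destination vector built for electroporation into ascidian (Ciona) embryos. It is a high-copy plasmid with a ColE1/pUC-type origin and an ampicillin resistance gene. It also carries chloramphenicol resistance and the ccdB toxin gene inside its Gateway cassettes, so the unrecombined vector must be kept in a ccdB-tolerant strain under both antibiotics. The backbone retains SP6 and T7 promoters and small remnants of lacI, rop, bom and a pBluescript polylinker.

The payload consists of two tandem counter-selection cassettes, each containing CmR and ccdB (with a ccdA fragment). According to the name and purpose, the upstream cassette is flanked by attR3/attR5 sites and accepts a regulatory (driver) sequence. The automated annotation labels these sites generically as attR1/attR2, which probably reflects the limits of the annotation tool. This cassette lies in the opposite orientation to the second one. The second cassette is reading-frame cassette A (RfA), with attR1/attR2 sites that receive the coding sequence of interest. It is followed directly by a Venus yellow fluorescent protein coding sequence, a lacY fragment and an SV40 polyadenylation signal. After LR recombination with the matching entry clones, the chosen cis-regulatory element drives a gene-of-interest–Venus fusion in electroporated embryos, and loss of ccdB selects for recombinants.

The record is inconsistent about tag position. The purpose line describes an N-terminal Venus fusion, whereas the depositor comment says a C-terminal Venus tag was inserted at an EcoRV site. The feature map, with Venus downstream of RfA, supports the C-terminal arrangement. The sequence is labelled a partial NGS result of 7,647 nt. The vector has no insert or promoter of its own.
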