Addgene plasmid #186409: pDEST-pSP172BSSPE-R3-ccdB/CmR-R5::RfA-venus
Purpose: (Empty Backbone) Multisite destination vector for ascidian electroporation of an AttB1/B2 recombined fusion N-ter Venus-gene of interest under control of an AttB3/B5 recombined reg. sequence.
Depositing lab: Patrick Lemaire. Depositing organization: CNRS UMR 5237, Centre de Recherche en Biologie cellulaire de Montpellier. Publication: A multicassette Gateway vector set for high throughput and comparative analyses in ciona and vertebrate embryos. Roure A, Rothbacher U, Robin F, Kalmar E, Ferone G, Lamy C, Missero C, Mueller F, Lemaire P. PLoS One. 2007. 2(9):e916. 10.1371/journal.pone.0000916 PubMed 17878951.
Backbone
  Vector backbone: pDEST-pSP172BSSPE-R3-ccdB/CmR-R5::RfA
  Backbone manufacturer: PMID: 17878951
  Backbone size (bp): 7673
  Vector type: Gateway destination vector
  Selectable markers: ccdB gene
Growth in bacteria
  Bacterial resistance: Chloramphenicol and Ampicillin, 25 & 100 μg/mL
  Growth temperature: 37°C
  Growth strain: ccdB Survival
  Copy number: High Copy
Gene/Insert
  Gene/Insert name: None
Terms and licenses: Academic/Nonprofit Terms; Industry Terms: Not Available to Industry
Depositor comments: Gateway destination vector for electroporation experiments. Backbone was modified by insertion of C terminal Venus tag at EcoR V restriction site
How to cite: pDEST-pSP172BSSPE-R3-ccdB/CmR-R5::RfA-venus was a gift from Patrick Lemaire (Addgene plasmid # 186409 ; http://n2t.net/addgene:186409 ; RRID:Addgene_186409)
